Addgene plasmid #64635: AR-V7-pcw107
Purpose: when used to produce lentivirus, express physiological levels of insert
Depositing lab: David Sabatini & Kris Wood. Depositing organization: Whitehead Institute for Biomedical Research. Publication: Systematic identification of signaling pathways with potential to confer anticancer drug resistance. Martz CA, Ottina KA, Singleton KR, Jasper JS, Wardell SE, Peraza-Penton A, Anderson GR, Winter PS, Wang T, Alley HM, Kwong LN, Cooper ZA, Tetzlaff M, Chen PL, Rathmell JC, Flaherty KT, Wargo JA, McDonnell DP, Sabatini DM, Wood KC. Sci Signal. 2014 Dec 23;7(357):ra121. doi: 10.1126/scisignal.aaa1877. PubMed 25538079.
Backbone
  Vector backbone: pcw107 (V5)
  Backbone manufacturer: John Doench/Kathleen Ottina
  Backbone size w/o insert (bp): 9240
  Vector type: Lentiviral
  Selectable markers: Puromycin
Growth in bacteria
  Bacterial resistance: Ampicillin, 100 μg/mL
  Growth temperature: 37°C
  Growth strain: Stbl3
  Copy number: Unknown
Gene/Insert
  Gene/Insert name: AR (transcript variant 1, splice isoform) (alt name: NM_000044.3)
  Species: H. sapiens (human)
  Insert size (bp): 1932
  Mutation: splice isoform*
  Entrez Gene: AR (a.k.a. AIS, AR8, DHTR, HUMARA, HYSP1, KD, NR3C4, SBMA, SMAX1, TFM)
  Promoter: PGK
  Cloning method: Gateway Cloning
  Sequencing primers: 5′ hPGK-F; 3′ WPRE-R
Resource information
  A portion of this plasmid was derived from a plasmid made by: Charles Sawyers Lab, MSK/HHMI
Terms and licenses: Academic/Nonprofit Terms; Industry Terms: Not Available to Industry
Depositor comments: GCTG (N-term barcode, 17 nt upstream of CDS start). Working name: CTK-P1-STOP *Addgene sequence shows that there is an L57Q mutation in AR-V7 relative to NCBI sequences. There is also a "QQQ" insertion and a "GGGG" deletion relative to NM_000044.3. These mutations were in the original Sawyers lab clone and are not known to affect function.
How to cite: AR-V7-pcw107 was a gift from David Sabatini & Kris Wood (Addgene plasmid # 64635 ; http://n2t.net/addgene:64635 ; RRID:Addgene_64635)
