[The description below was written by a language model from this plasmid's Addgene catalogue record and pLannotate feature annotations shown in this document.]
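Description:
AR-V7-pcw107 is a third-generation-style, self-inactivating HIV-1 lentiviral expression plasmid built on the pcw107 (V5) backbone and carrying the human androgen receptor splice isoform AR-V7. It is propagated in E. coli through a high-copy ColE1/pUC origin with ampicillin resistance (AmpR), and also retains an f1 origin and remnants of a lac/lacZα cloning region flanked by T7 and T3 promoters. The viral genome is driven by an RSV promoter fused to a truncated 5' LTR, followed by the Ψ packaging signal, a gag fragment, the RRE for Rev-dependent export, and a cPPT/CTS. It ends in a ΔU3 3' LTR with a downstream SV40 polyadenylation signal.

Within the proviral region there are two cassettes. An SV40 early promoter drives puromycin N-acetyltransferase for selecting transduced mammalian cells. The human PGK promoter drives the AR-V7 open reading frame, which was introduced by Gateway recombination and is therefore flanked by attB1 and attB2 remnants, with a WPRE downstream to enhance transcript stability and expression. The moderate-strength PGK promoter fits the stated purpose of expressing the insert at physiological levels after lentiviral delivery. The working name includes "STOP", which suggests the insert keeps its own stop codon so that the backbone's V5 tag would not be fused. The record does not say this outright, and no V5 feature is annotated.

The depositor notes a short barcode just upstream of the coding sequence. The clone also differs from the reference sequence by an L57Q substitution, a three-glutamine insertion and a four-glycine deletion. These changes were inherited from the source clone and are not known to affect function. The plasmid comes from a study that screened signaling pathways for their ability to confer anticancer drug resistance.
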