Features (pLannotate 1.2.2; 31 found; start..end, strand, type, name):
     15..515     +  promoter       hPGK promoter: human phosphoglycerate kinase 1 promoter
    537..554     +  protein_bind   attB1 (fragment): mutant version of attB; core recombination site for the Gateway® BP reaction BP Clonase™
    578..2485    +  CDS            AR (fragment): ANDR_PANTR - Also known as NR3C4. Experimental evidence at protein level: Swiss-Prot protein existence level 1. Steroid hormone receptors are ligand-activated transcription factors that regulate eukaryotic gene expression and affect cellular proliferation and differentiation in target tissues. Transcription factor activity is modulated by bound coactivator and corepressor proteins like ZBTB7A that recruits NCOR1 and NCOR2 to the androgen response elements/ARE on target genes, negatively regulating androgen receptor signaling and androgen-induced cell proliferation. Transcription activation is
   2517..2534    -  protein_bind   attB2 (fragment): mutant version of attB; core recombination site for the Gateway® BP reaction BP Clonase™
   2567..3155    +  misc_feature   WPRE: woodchuck hepatitis virus posttranscriptional regulatory element
   3206..3225    +  misc_feature   cPPT/CTS (fragment): central polypurine tract and central termination sequence of HIV-1
   3227..3460    +  LTR            3' LTR (ΔU3): self-inactivating 3' long terminal repeat (LTR) from HIV-1
   3538..3659    +  polyA_signal   SV40 poly(A) signal: SV40 polyadenylation signal
   3699..3834    +  rep_origin     SV40 ori: SV40 origin of replication
   3855..3873    -  promoter       T7 promoter: promoter for bacteriophage T7 RNA polymerase
   3881..4036    +  CDS            lacZα (fragment): LacZα fragment of β-galactosidase; lacZ fragment
   4041..4469    +  rep_origin     f1 ori (sequence partly withheld): f1 bacteriophage origin of replication; arrow indicates direction of (+) strand synthesis
   4522..4626    +  promoter       AmpR promoter: bla
   4627..5487    +  CDS            AmpR: β-lactamase; bla; confers resistance to ampicillin, carbenicillin, and related antibiotics
   5658..6246    +  rep_origin     ori: high-copy-number ColE1/pMB1/pBR322/pUC origin of replication
   6429..6521    +  CDS            lacI (fragment): lac repressor; lacI; The lac repressor binds to the lac operator to inhibit transcription in E. coli. This inhibition can be relieved by adding lactose or isopropyl-β-D-thiogalactopyranoside (IPTG).
   6534..6555    +  protein_bind   CAP binding site: CAP binding activates transcription in the presence of cAMP. E. coli catabolite activator protein
   6570..6600    +  promoter       lac promoter: promoter for the E. coli lac operon
   6608..6624    +  protein_bind   lac operator: The lac repressor binds to the lac operator to inhibit transcription in E. coli. This inhibition can be relieved by adding lactose or isopropyl-β-D-thiogalactopyranoside (IPTG). lac repressor encoded by lacI
   6669..6687    +  promoter       T3 promoter: promoter for bacteriophage T3 RNA polymerase
   6715..6941    +  promoter       RSV promoter: Rous sarcoma virus enhancer/promoter
   6942..7122    +  LTR            5' LTR (truncated): truncated 5' long terminal repeat (LTR) from HIV-1
   7169..7294    +  misc_feature   HIV-1 Ψ: packaging signal of human immunodeficiency virus type 1
   7278..7641    +  CDS            HIV-1 gag (fragment): gag protein from human immunodeficiency virus 1; gag
   7787..8020    +  misc_feature   RRE: The Rev response element (RRE) of HIV-1 allows for Rev-dependent mRNA export from the nucleus to the cytoplasm.
   8397..8423    +  CDS            Rev (fragment): human immunodeficiency virus 1 (HIV-1) Rev protein; rev; enhances nuclear export of unspliced and incompletely spliced viral mRNAs
   8430..8453    +  promoter       SV40 promoter (fragment): SV40 early promoter
   8454..8525    +  promoter       SV40 promoter (fragment): SV40 enhancer and early promoter
   8549..8684    +  rep_origin     SV40 ori: SV40 origin of replication
   8730..9326    +  CDS            PuroR (fragment): puromycin N-acetyltransferase; pac from Streptomyces; confers resistance to puromycin
   9375..9492    +  misc_feature   cPPT/CTS: central polypurine tract and central termination sequence of HIV-1
>Addgene plasmid #64635 | AR-V7-pcw107 | addgene full sequence | sequence record 456514 | Addgene NGS Result
TCGAGGCCTGCAGGTTGCGCCTTTTCCAAGGCAGCCCTGGGTTTGCGCAGGGACGCGGCTGCTCTGGGCG
TGGTTCCGGGAAACGCAGCGGCGCCGACCCTGGGTCTCGCACATTCTTCACGTCCGTTCGCAGCGTCACC
CGGATCTTCGCCGCTACCCTTGTGGGCCCCCCGGCGACGCTTCCTGCTCCGCCCCTAAGTCGGGAAGGTT
CCTTGCGGTTCGCGGCGTGCCGGACGTGACAAACGGAAGCCGCACGTCTCACTAGTACCCTCGCAGACGG
ACAGCGCCAGGGAGCAATGGCAGCGCGCCGACCGCGATGGGCTGTGGCCAATAGCGGCTGCTCAGCAGGG
CGCGCCGAGAGCAGCGGCCGGGAAGGGGCGGTGCGGGAGGCGGGGTGTGGGGCGGTAGTGTGGGCCCTGT
TCCTGCCCGCGCGGTGTTCCGCATTCTGCAAGCCTCCGGAGCGCACGTCGGCAGTCGGCTCCCTCGTTGA
CCGAATCACCGACCTCTCTCCCCAGGGGCTAGCATCGATGGATCAACAAGTTTGTACAAAAAAGTTGGCG
CTGGCGGCGGCGGCACCATGGAAGTGCAGTTAGGGCTGGGAAGGGTCTACCCTCGGCCGCCGTCCAAGAC
CTACCGAGGAGCTTTCCAGAATCTGTTCCAGAGCGTGCGCGAAGTGATCCAGAACCCGGGCCCCAGGCAC
CCAGAGGCCGCGAGCGCAGCACCTCCCGGCGCCAGTTTGCTGCTGCAGCAGCAGCAGCAGCAGCAGCAGC
AGCAGCAGCAGCAGCAGCAGCAGCAGCAGCAGCAGCAGCAGCAGCAGCAGCAGCAAGAGACTAGCCCCAG
GCAGCAGCAGCAGCAGCAGGGTGAGGATGGTTCTCCCCAAGCCCATCGTAGAGGCCCCACAGGCTACCTG
GTCCTGGATGAGGAACAGCAACCTTCACAGCCGCAGTCGGCCCTGGAGTGCCACCCCGAGAGAGGTTGCG
TCCCAGAGCCTGGAGCCGCCGTGGCCGCCAGCAAGGGGCTGCCGCAGCAGCTGCCAGCACCTCCGGACGA
GGATGACTCAGCTGCCCCATCCACGTTGTCCCTGCTGGGCCCCACTTTCCCCGGCTTAAGCAGCTGCTCC
GCTGACCTTAAAGACATCCTGAGCGAGGCCAGCACCATGCAACTCCTTCAGCAACAGCAGCAGGAAGCAG
TATCCGAAGGCAGCAGCAGCGGGAGAGCGAGGGAGGCCTCGGGGGCTCCCACTTCCTCCAAGGACAATTA
CTTAGGGGGCACTTCGACCATTTCTGACAACGCCAAGGAGTTGTGTAAGGCAGTGTCGGTGTCCATGGGC
CTGGGTGTGGAGGCGTTGGAGCATCTGAGTCCAGGGGAACAGCTTCGGGGGGATTGCATGTACGCCCCAC
TTTTGGGAGTTCCACCCGCTGTGCGTCCCACTCCTTGTGCCCCATTGGCCGAATGCAAAGGTTCTCTGCT
AGACGACAGCGCAGGCAAGAGCACTGAAGATACTGCTGAGTATTCCCCTTTCAAGGGAGGTTACACCAAA
GGGCTAGAAGGCGAGAGCCTAGGCTGCTCTGGCAGCGCTGCAGCAGGGAGCTCCGGGACACTTGAACTGC
CGTCTACCCTGTCTCTCTACAAGTCCGGAGCACTGGACGAGGCAGCTGCGTACCAGAGTCGCGACTACTA
CAACTTTCCACTGGCTCTGGCCGGACCGCCGCCCCCTCCGCCGCCTCCCCATCCCCACGCTCGCATCAAG
CTGGAGAACCCGCTGGACTACGGCAGCGCCTGGGCGGCTGCGGCGGCGCAGTGCCGCTATGGGGACCTGG
CGAGCCTGCATGGCGCGGGTGCAGCGGGACCCGGTTCTGGGTCACCCTCAGCCGCCGCTTCCTCATCCTG
GCACACTCTCTTCACAGCCGAAGAAGGCCAGTTGTATGGACCGTGTGGTGGTGGTGGGGGTGGTGGCGGC
GGCGGCGGCGGCGGCGGCGGCGGCGGCGGCGGCGAGGCGGGAGCTGTAGCCCCCTACGGCTACACTCGGC
CCCCTCAGGGGCTGGCGGGCCAGGAAAGCGACTTCACCGCACCTGATGTGTGGTACCCTGGCGGCATGGT
GAGCAGAGTGCCCTATCCCAGTCCCACTTGTGTCAAAAGCGAAATGGGCCCCTGGATGGATAGCTACTCC
GGACCTTACGGGGACATGCGTTTGGAGACTGCCAGGGACCATGTTTTGCCCATTGACTATTACTTTCCAC
CCCAGAAGACCTGCCTGATCTGTGGAGATGAAGCTTCTGGGTGTCACTATGGAGCTCTCACATGTGGAAG
CTGCAAGGTCTTCTTCAAAAGAGCCGCTGAAGGGAAACAGAAGTACCTGTGCGCCAGCAGAAATGATTGC
ACTATTGATAAATTCCGAAGGAAAAATTGTCCATCTTGTCGTCTTCGGAAATGTTATGAAGCAGGGATGA
CTCTGGGAGAAAAATTCCGGGTTGGCAATTGCAAGCATCTCAAAATGACCAGACCCTGATTGCCAACTTT
CTTGTACAAAGTGGTTACCGGTTAGTAATGAACGCGTTAAGTCGACAATCAACCTCTGGATTACAAAATT
TGTGAAAGATTGACTGGTATTCTTAACTATGTTGCTCCTTTTACGCTATGTGGATACGCTGCTTTAATGC
CTTTGTATCATGCTATTGCTTCCCGTATGGCTTTCATTTTCTCCTCCTTGTATAAATCCTGGTTGCTGTC
TCTTTATGAGGAGTTGTGGCCCGTTGTCAGGCAACGTGGCGTGGTGTGCACTGTGTTTGCTGACGCAACC
CCCACTGGTTGGGGCATTGCCACCACCTGTCAGCTCCTTTCCGGGACTTTCGCTTTCCCCCTCCCTATTG
CCACGGCGGAACTCATCGCCGCCTGCCTTGCCCGCTGCTGGACAGGGGCTCGGCTGTTGGGCACTGACAA
TTCCGTGGTGTTGTCGGGGAAATCATCGTCCTTTCCTTGGCTGCTCGCCTGTGTTGCCACCTGGATTCTG
CGCGGGACGTCCTTCTGCTACGTCCCTTCGGCCCTCAATCCAGCGGACCTTCCTTCCCGCGGCCTGCTGC
CGGCTCTGCGGCCTCTTCCGCGTCTTCGCCTTCGCCCTCAGACGAGTCGGATCTCCCTTTGGGCCGCCTC
CCCGCGTCGACTTTAAGACCAATGACTTACAAGGCAGCTGTAGATCTTAGCCACTTTTTAAAAGAAAAGG
GGGGACTGGAAGGGCTAATTCACTCCCAACGAAGACAAGATCTGCTTTTTGCTTGTACTGGGTCTCTCTG
GTTAGACCAGATCTGAGCCTGGGAGCTCTCTGGCTAACTAGGGAACCCACTGCTTAAGCCTCAATAAAGC
TTGCCTTGAGTGCTTCAAGTAGTGTGTGCCCGTCTGTTGTGTGACTCTGGTAACTAGAGATCCCTCAGAC
CCTTTTAGTCAGTGTGGAAAATCTCTAGCAGTACGTATAGTAGTTCATGTCATCTTATTATTCAGTATTT
ATAACTTGCAAAGAAATGAATATCAGAGAGTGAGAGGAACTTGTTTATTGCAGCTTATAATGGTTACAAA
TAAAGCAATAGCATCACAAATTTCACAAATAAAGCATTTTTTTCACTGCATTCTAGTTGTGGTTTGTCCA
AACTCATCAATGTATCTTATCATGTCTGGCTCTAGCTATCCCGCCCCTAACTCCGCCCATCCCGCCCCTA
ACTCCGCCCAGTTCCGCCCATTCTCCGCCCCATGGCTGACTAATTTTTTTTATTTATGCAGAGGCCGAGG
CCGCCTCGGCCTCTGAGCTATTCCAGAAGTAGTGAGGAGGCTTTTTTGGAGGCCTAGGGACGTACCCAAT
TCGCCCTATAGTGAGTCGTATTACGCGCGCTCACTGGCCGTCGTTTTACAACGTCGTGACTGGGAAAACC
CTGGCGTTACCCAACTTAATCGCCTTGCAGCACATCCCCCTTTCGCCAGCTGGCGTAATAGCGAAGAGGC
CCGCACCGATCGCCCTTCCCAACAGTTGCGCAGCCTGAATGGCGAATGGG
[124 nt withheld, positions 4041-4164]
C
[91 nt withheld, positions 4166-4256]
A
[49 nt withheld, positions 4258-4306]
CCTTTGACGTTGGAGTCCACGTTCTTT
[37 nt withheld, positions 4334-4370]
ACCCTATCTCGGTCTATTCTTTTGATTTATAAGGGATTTTGCCGATTTCGGCCTATTGGTTAAAAAATGA
GCTGATTTAACAAAAATTTAACGCGAATTTTAACAAAATATTAACGCTTACAATTTAGGTGGCACTTTTC
GGGGAAATGTGCGCGGAACCCCTATTTGTTTATTTTTCTAAATACATTCAAATATGTATCCGCTCATGAG
ACAATAACCCTGATAAATGCTTCAATAATATTGAAAAAGGAAGAGTATGAGTATTCAACATTTCCGTGTC
GCCCTTATTCCCTTTTTTGCGGCATTTTGCCTTCCTGTTTTTGCTCACCCAGAAACGCTGGTGAAAGTAA
AAGATGCTGAAGATCAGTTGGGTGCACGAGTGGGTTACATCGAACTGGATCTCAACAGCGGTAAGATCCT
TGAGAGTTTTCGCCCCGAAGAACGTTTTCCAATGATGAGCACTTTTAAAGTTCTGCTATGTGGCGCGGTA
TTATCCCGTATTGACGCCGGGCAAGAGCAACTCGGTCGCCGCATACACTATTCTCAGAATGACTTGGTTG
AGTACTCACCAGTCACAGAAAAGCATCTTACGGATGGCATGACAGTAAGAGAATTATGCAGTGCTGCCAT
AACCATGAGTGATAACACTGCGGCCAACTTACTTCTGACAACGATCGGAGGACCGAAGGAGCTAACCGCT
TTTTTGCACAACATGGGGGATCATGTAACTCGCCTTGATCGTTGGGAACCGGAGCTGAATGAAGCCATAC
CAAACGACGAGCGTGACACCACGATGCCTGTAGCAATGGCAACAACGTTGCGCAAACTATTAACTGGCGA
ACTACTTACTCTAGCTTCCCGGCAACAATTAATAGACTGGATGGAGGCGGATAAAGTTGCAGGACCACTT
CTGCGCTCGGCCCTTCCGGCTGGCTGGTTTATTGCTGATAAATCTGGAGCCGGTGAGCGTGGGTCTCGCG
GTATCATTGCAGCACTGGGGCCAGATGGTAAGCCCTCCCGTATCGTAGTTATCTACACGACGGGGAGTCA
GGCAACTATGGATGAACGAAATAGACAGATCGCTGAGATAGGTGCCTCACTGATTAAGCATTGGTAACTG
TCAGACCAAGTTTACTCATATATACTTTAGATTGATTTAAAACTTCATTTTTAATTTAAAAGGATCTAGG
TGAAGATCCTTTTTGATAATCTCATGACCAAAATCCCTTAACGTGAGTTTTCGTTCCACTGAGCGTCAGA
CCCCGTAGAAAAGATCAAAGGATCTTCTTGAGATCCTTTTTTTCTGCGCGTAATCTGCTGCTTGCAAACA
AAAAAACCACCGCTACCAGCGGTGGTTTGTTTGCCGGATCAAGAGCTACCAACTCTTTTTCCGAAGGTAA
CTGGCTTCAGCAGAGCGCAGATACCAAATACTGTTCTTCTAGTGTAGCCGTAGTTAGGCCACCACTTCAA
GAACTCTGTAGCACCGCCTACATACCTCGCTCTGCTAATCCTGTTACCAGTGGCTGCTGCCAGTGGCGAT
AAGTCGTGTCTTACCGGGTTGGACTCAAGACGATAGTTACCGGATAAGGCGCAGCGGTCGGGCTGAACGG
GGGGTTCGTGCACACAGCCCAGCTTGGAGCGAACGACCTACACCGAACTGAGATACCTACAGCGTGAGCT
ATGAGAAAGCGCCACGCTTCCCGAAGGGAGAAAGGCGGACAGGTATCCGGTAAGCGGCAGGGTCGGAACA
GGAGAGCGCACGAGGGAGCTTCCAGGGGGAAACGCCTGGTATCTTTATAGTCCTGTCGGGTTTCGCCACC
TCTGACTTGAGCGTCGATTTTTGTGATGCTCGTCAGGGGGGCGGAGCCTATGGAAAAACGCCAGCAACGC
GGCCTTTTTACGGTTCCTGGCCTTTTGCTGGCCTTTTGCTCACATGTTCTTTCCTGCGTTATCCCCTGAT
TCTGTGGATAACCGTATTACCGCCTTTGAGTGAGCTGATACCGCTCGCCGCAGCCGAACGACCGAGCGCA
GCGAGTCAGTGAGCGAGGAAGCGGAAGAGCGCCCAATACGCAAACCGCCTCTCCCCGCGCGTTGGCCGAT
TCATTAATGCAGCTGGCACGACAGGTTTCCCGACTGGAAAGCGGGCAGTGAGCGCAACGCAATTAATGTG
AGTTAGCTCACTCATTAGGCACCCCAGGCTTTACACTTTATGCTTCCGGCTCGTATGTTGTGTGGAATTG
TGAGCGGATAACAATTTCACACAGGAAACAGCTATGACCATGATTACGCCAAGCGCGCAATTAACCCTCA
CTAAAGGGAACAAAAGCTGGAGCTGCAAGCTTAATGTAGTCTTATGCAATACTCTTGTAGTCTTGCAACA
TGGTAACGATGAGTTAGCAACATGCCTTACAAGGAGAGAAAAAGCACCGTGCATGCCGATTGGTGGAAGT
AAGGTGGTACGATCGTGCCTTATTAGGAAGGCAACAGACGGGTCTGACATGGATTGGACGAACCACTGAA
TTGCCGCATTGCAGAGATATTGTATTTAAGTGCCTAGCTCGATACATAAACGGGTCTCTCTGGTTAGACC
AGATCTGAGCCTGGGAGCTCTCTGGCTAACTAGGGAACCCACTGCTTAAGCCTCAATAAAGCTTGCCTTG
AGTGCTTCAAGTAGTGTGTGCCCGTCTGTTGTGTGACTCTGGTAACTAGAGATCCCTCAGACCCTTTTAG
TCAGTGTGGAAAATCTCTAGCAGTGGCGCCCGAACAGGGACTTGAAAGCGAAAGGGAAACCAGAGGAGCT
CTCTCGACGCAGGACTCGGCTTGCTGAAGCGCGCACGGCAAGAGGCGAGGGGCGGCGACTGGTGAGTACG
CCAAAAATTTTGACTAGCGGAGGCTAGAAGGAGAGAGATGGGTGCGAGAGCGTCAGTATTAAGCGGGGGA
GAATTAGATCGCGATGGGAAAAAATTCGGTTAAGGCCAGGGGGAAAGAAAAAATATAAATTAAAACATAT
AGTATGGGCAAGCAGGGAGCTAGAACGATTCGCAGTTAATCCTGGCCTGTTAGAAACATCAGAAGGCTGT
AGACAAATACTGGGACAGCTACAACCATCCCTTCAGACAGGATCAGAAGAACTTAGATCATTATATAATA
CAGTAGCAACCCTCTATTGTGTGCATCAAAGGATAGAGATAAAAGACACCAAGGAAGCTTTAGACAAGAT
AGAGGAAGAGCAAAACAAAAGTAAGACCACCGCACAGCAAGCGGCCGCTGATCTTCAGACCTGGAGGAGG
AGATATGAGGGACAATTGGAGAAGTGAATTATATAAATATAAAGTAGTAAAAATTGAACCATTAGGAGTA
GCACCCACCAAGGCAAAGAGAAGAGTGGTGCAGAGAGAAAAAAGAGCAGTGGGAATAGGAGCTTTGTTCC
TTGGGTTCTTGGGAGCAGCAGGAAGCACTATGGGCGCAGCGTCAATGACGCTGACGGTACAGGCCAGACA
ATTATTGTCTGGTATAGTGCAGCAGCAGAACAATTTGCTGAGGGCTATTGAGGCGCAACAGCATCTGTTG
CAACTCACAGTCTGGGGCATCAAGCAGCTCCAGGCAAGAATCCTGGCTGTGGAAAGATACCTAAAGGATC
AACAGCTCCTGGGGATTTGGGGTTGCTCTGGAAAACTCATTTGCACCACTGCTGTGCCTTGGAATGCTAG
TTGGAGTAATAAATCTCTGGAACAGATTTGGAATCACACGACCTGGATGGAGTGGGACAGAGAAATTAAC
AATTACACAAGCTTAATACACTCCTTAATTGAAGAATCGCAAAACCAGCAAGAAAAGAATGAACAAGAAT
TATTGGAATTAGATAAATGGGCAAGTTTGTGGAATTGGTTTAACATAACAAATTGGCTGTGGTATATAAA
ATTATTCATAATGATAGTAGGAGGCTTGGTAGGTTTAAGAATAGTTTTTGCTGTACTTTCTATAGTGAAT
AGAGTTAGGCAGGGATATTCACCATTATCGTTTCAGACCCACCTCCCAACCCCGAGGGGACCCATGCATT
GCATCTCAATTAGTCAGCAACCAGGTGTGGAAAGTCCCCAGGCTCCCCAGCAGGCAGAAGTATGCAAAGC
ATGCGTCTCAATTAGTCAGCAACCATAGTCCCGCCCCTAACTCCGCCCATCCCGCCCCTAACTCCGCCCA
GTTCCGCCCATTCTCCGCCCCATGGCTGACTAATTTTTTTTATTTATGCAGAGGCCGAGGCCGCCTCGGC
CTCTGAGCTATTCCAGAAGTAGTGAGGAGGCTTTTTTGGAGGCCTAGGCTTTTGCAAAAAGCTTTCTAGA
GGTACCACCGGAGCTTACCATGACCGAGTACAAGCCCACGGTGCGCCTCGCCACCCGCGACGACGTCCCC
AGGGCCGTACGCACCCTCGCCGCCGCGTTCGCCGACTACCCCGCCACGCGCCACACCGTCGATCCGGACC
GCCACATCGAGCGGGTCACCGAGCTGCAAGAACTCTTCCTCACGCGCGTCGGGCTCGACATCGGCAAGGT
GTGGGTCGCGGACGACGGCGCCGCCGTGGCGGTCTGGACCACGCCGGAGAGCGTCGAAGCGGGGGCGGTG
TTCGCCGAGATCGGCCCGCGCATGGCCGAGTTGAGCGGTTCCCGGCTGGCCGCGCAGCAACAGATGGAAG
GCCTCCTGGCGCCGCACCGGCCCAAGGAGCCCGCGTGGTTCCTGGCCACCGTCGGCGTCTCGCCCGACCA
CCAGGGCAAGGGTCTGGGCAGCGCCGTCGTGCTCCCCGGAGTGGAGGCGGCCGAGCGCGCCGGGGTGCCC
GCCTTCCTGGAGACCTCCGCGCCCCGCAACCTCCCCTTCTACGAGCGGCTCGGCTTCACCGTCACCGCCG
ACGTCGAGGTGCCCGAAGGACCGCGCACCTGGTGCATGACCCGCAAGCCCGGTGCCAGTTAACGAATTCT
AGATCTTGAGACAAATGGCAGTATTCATCCACAATTTTAAAAGAAAAGGGGGGATTGGGGGGTACAGTGC
AGGGGAAAGAATAGTAGACATAATAGCAACAGACATACAAACTAAAGAATTACAAAAACAAATTACAAAA
ATTCAAAATTTTCGGGTTTATTACAGGGACAGCAGAGATCCACTTTGGCGCCGGC
