>Addgene plasmid #64635 | AR-V7-pcw107 | depositor partial sequence | sequence record 108704 | Depositor Insert Sequence
ATGGAAGTGCAGTTAGGGCTGGGAAGGGTCTACCCTCGGCCGCCGTCCAAGACCTACCGAGGAGCTTTCC
AGAATCTGTTCCAGAGCGTGCGCGAAGTGATCCAGAACCCGGGCCCCAGGCACCCAGAGGCCGCGAGCGC
AGCACCTCCCGGCGCCAGTTTGCTGCTGCAGCAGCAGCAGCAGCAGCAGCAGCAGCAGCAGCAGCAGCAG
CAGCAGCAGCAGCAGCAGCAGCAGCAGCAGCAGCAGCAAGAGACTAGCCCCAGGCAGCAGCAGCAGCAGC
AGGGTGAGGATGGTTCTCCCCAAGCCCATCGTAGAGGCCCCACAGGCTACCTGGTCCTGGATGAGGAACA
GCAACCTTCACAGCCGCAGTCGGCCCTGGAGTGCCACCCCGAGAGAGGTTGCGTCCCAGAGCCTGGAGCC
GCCGTGGCCGCCAGCAAGGGGCTGCCGCAGCAGCTGCCAGCACCTCCGGACGAGGATGACTCAGCTGCCC
CATCCACGTTGTCCCTGCTGGGCCCCACTTTCCCCGGCTTAAGCAGCTGCTCCGCTGACCTTAAAGACAT
CCTGAGCGAGGCCAGCACCATGCAACTCCTTCAGCAACAGCAGCAGGAAGCAGTATCCGAAGGCAGCAGC
AGCGGGAGAGCGAGGGAGGCCTCGGGGGCTCCCACTTCCTCCAAGGACAATTACTTAGGGGGCACTTCGA
CCATTTCTGACAACGCCAAGGAGTTGTGTAAGGCAGTGTCGGTGTCCATGGGCCTGGGTGTGGAGGCGTT
GGAGCATCTGAGTCCAGGGGAACAGCTTCGGGGGGATTGCATGTACGCCCCACTTTTGGGAGTTCCACCC
GCTGTGCGTCCCACTCCTTGTGCCCCATTGGCCGAATGCAAAGGTTCTCTGCTAGACGACAGCGCAGGCA
AGAGCACTGAAGATACTGCTGAGTATTCCCCTTTCAAGGGAGGTTACACCAAAGGGCTAGAAGGCGAGAG
CCTAGGCTGCTCTGGCAGCGCTGCAGCAGGGAGCTCCGGGACACTTGAACTGCCGTCTACCCTGTCTCTC
TACAAGTCCGGAGCACTGGACGAGGCAGCTGCGTACCAGAGTCGCGACTACTACAACTTTCCACTGGCTC
TGGCCGGACCGCCGCCCCCTCCGCCGCCTCCCCATCCCCACGCTCGCATCAAGCTGGAGAACCCGCTGGA
CTACGGCAGCGCCTGGGCGGCTGCGGCGGCGCAGTGCCGCTATGGGGACCTGGCGAGCCTGCATGGCGCG
GGTGCAGCGGGACCCGGTTCTGGGTCACCCTCAGCCGCCGCTTCCTCATCCTGGCACACTCTCTTCACAG
CCGAAGAAGGCCAGTTGTATGGACCGTGTGGTGGTGGTGGGGGTGGTGGCGGCGGCGGCGGCGGCGGCGG
CGGCGGCGGCGGCGGCGAGGCGGGAGCTGTAGCCCCCTACGGCTACACTCGGCCCCCTCAGGGGCTGGCG
GGCCAGGAAAGCGACTTCACCGCACCTGATGTGTGGTACCCTGGCGGCATGGTGAGCAGAGTGCCCTATC
CCAGTCCCACTTGTGTCAAAAGCGAAATGGGCCCCTGGATGGATAGCTACTCCGGACCTTACGGGGACAT
GCGTTTGGAGACTGCCAGGGACCATGTTTTGCCCATTGACTATTACTTTCCACCCCAGAAGACCTGCCTG
ATCTGTGGAGATGAAGCTTCTGGGTGTCACTATGGAGCTCTCACATGTGGAAGCTGCAAGGTCTTCTTCA
AAAGAGCCGCTGAAGGGAAACAGAAGTACCTGTGCGCCAGCAGAAATGATTGCACTATTGATAAATTCCG
AAGGAAAAATTGTCCATCTTGTCGTCTTCGGAAATGTTATGAAGCAGGGATGACTCTGGGAGAAAAATTC
CGGGTTGGCAATTGCAAGCATCTCAAAATGACCAGACCCTGA
