>Addgene plasmid #64635 | AR-V7-pcw107 | addgene partial sequence | sequence record 110857 | hPGK-F 5'-GTGTTCCGCATTCTGCAAG-3'
TCACCGACCTCTCTCCCCAGGGGCTAGCATCGATGGATCAACAAGTTTGTACAAAAAAGTTGGCGCTGGC
GGCGGCGGCACCATGGAAGTGCAGTTAGGGCTGGGAAGGGTCTACCCTCGGCCGCCGTCCAAGACCTACC
GAGGAGCTTTCCAGAATCTGTTCCAGAGCGTGCGCGAAGTGATCCAGAACCCGGGCCCCAGGCACCCAGA
GGCCGCGAGCGCAGCACCTCCCGGCGCCAGTTTGCTGCTGCAGCAGCAGCAGCAGCAGCAGCAGCAGCAG
CAGCAGCAGCAGCAGCAGCAGCAGCAGCAGCAGCAGCAGCAGCAGCAGCAAGAGACTAGCCCCAGGCAGC
AGCAGCAGCAGCAGGGTGAGGATGGTTCTCCCCAAGCCCATCGTAGAGGCCCCACAGGCTACCTGGTCCT
GGATGAGGAACAGCAACCTTCACAGCCGCAGTCGGCCCTGGAGTGCCACCCCGAGAGAGGTTGCGTCCCA
GAGCCTGGAGCCGCCGTGGCCGCCAGCAAGGGGCTGCCGCAGCAGCTGCCAGCACCTCCGGACGAGGATG
ACTCAGCTGCCCCATCCACGTTGTCCCTGCTGGGCCCCACTTTCCCCGGCTTAAGCAGCTGCTCCGCTGA
CCTTAAAGACATCCTGAGCGAGGCCAGCACCATGCAACTCCTTCAGCAACAGCAGCAGGAAGCAGTATCC
GAAGGCAGCAGCAGCGGGAGAGCGAGGGAGGCCTC
