>Addgene plasmid #64635 | AR-V7-pcw107 | addgene partial sequence | sequence record 110858 | WPRE-R 5'-CATAGCGTAAAAGGAGCAACA-3'
GTAATCCAGAGGTTGATTGTCGACTTAACGCGTTCATTACTAACCGGTAACCACTTTGTACAAGAAAGTT
GGCAATCAGGGTCTGGTCATTTTGAGATGCTTGCAATTGCCAACCCGGAATTTTTCTCCCAGAGTCATCC
CTGCTTCATAACATTTCCGAAGACGACAAGATGGACAATTTTTCCTTCGGAATTTATCAATAGTGCAATC
ATTTCTGCTGGCGCACAGGTACTTCTGTTTCCCTTCAGCGGCTCTTTTGAAGAAGACCTTGCAGCTTCCA
CATGTGAGAGCTCCATAGTGACACCCAGAAGCTTCATCTCCACAGATCAGGCAGGTCTTCTGGGGTGGAA
AGTAATAGTCAATGGGCAAAACATGGTCCCTGGCAGTCTCCAAACGCATGTCCCCGTAAGGTCCGGAGTA
GCTATCCATCCAGGGGCCCATTTCGCTTTTGACACAAGTGGGACTGGGATAGGGCACTCTGCTCACCATG
CCGCCAGGGTACCACACATCAGGTGCGGTGAAGTCGCTTTCCTGGCCCGCCAGCCCCTGAGGGGGCCGAG
TGTAGCCGTAGGGGGCTACAGCTCCCGCCTCGCCGCCGCCGCCGCCGCCGCCGCCGCCGCCGCCGCCGCC
ACCACCCCCACCACCACCACACGGTCCATACAACTGGCCTTCTTCGGCTGTGAAGAGAGTGTGCCAGGAT
GA
